>Addgene plasmid #142622 | TFORF0431 | addgene full sequence | sequence record 323919 | Addgene NGS Result
GGCTCCGGTGCCCGTCAGTGGGCAGAGCGCACATCGCCCACAGTCCCCGAGAAGTTGGGGGGAGGGGTCG
GCAATTGAACCGGTGCCTAGAGAAGGTGGCGCGGGGTAAACTGGGAAAGTGATGTCGTGTACTGGCTCCG
CCTTTTTCCCGAGGGTGGGGGAGAACCGTATATAAGTGCAGTAGTCGCCGTGAACGTTCTTTTTCGCAAC
GGGTTTGCCGCCAGAACACAGGTAAGTGCCGTGTGTGGTTCCCGCGGGCCTGGCCTCTTTACGGGTTATG
GCCCTTGCGTGCCTTGAATTACTTCCACCTGGCTGCAGTACGTGATTCTTGATCCCGAGCTTCGGGTTGG
AAGTGGGTGGGAGAGTTCGAGGCCTTGCGCTTAAGGAGCCCCTTCGCCTCGTGCTTGAGTTGAGGCCTGG
CCTGGGCGCTGGGGCCGCCGCGTGCGAATCTGGTGGCACCTTCGCGCCTGTCTCGCTGCTTTCGATAAGT
CTCTAGCCATTTAAAATTTTTGATGACCTGCTGCGACGCTTTTTTTCTGGCAAGATAGTCTTGTAAATGC
GGGCCAAGATCTGCACACTGGTATTTCGGTTTTTGGGGCCGCGGGCGGCGACGGGGCCCGTGCGTCCCAG
CGCACATGTTCGGCGAGGCGGGGCCTGCGAGCGCGGCCACCGAGAATCGGACGGGGGTAGTCTCAAGCTG
GCCGGCCTGCTCTGGTGCCTGGCCTCGCGCCGCCGTGTATCGCCCCGCCCTGGGCGGCAAGGCTGGCCCG
GTCGGCACCAGTTGCGTGAGCGGAAAGATGGCCGCTTCCCGGCCCTGCTGCAGGGAGCTCAAAATGGAGG
ACGCGGCGCTCGGGAGAGCGGGCGGGTGAGTCACCCACACAAAGGAAAAGGGCCTTTCCGTCCTCAGCCG
TCGCTTCATGTGACTCCACGGAGTACCGGGCGCCGTCCAGGCACCTCGATTAGTTCTCGAGCTTTTGGAG
TACGTCGTCTTTAGGTTGGGGGGAGGGGTTTTATGCGATGGAGTTTCCCCACACTGAGTGGGTGGAGACT
GAAGTTAGGCCAGCTTGGCACTTGATGTAATTCTCCTTGGAATTTGCCCTTTTTGAGTTTGGATCTTGGT
TCATTCTCAAGCCTCAGACAGTGGTTCAAAGTTTTTTTCTTCCATTTCAGGTGTCGTGAGGCTAGCACCG
CCACCATGGCGACGGACGCGGCGCTACGCCGGCTTCTGAGGCTGCACCGCACGGAGATCGCGGTGGCCGT
GGACAGCGCCTTCCCACTGCTGCACGCGCTGGCTGACCACGACGTGGTCCCCGAGGACAAGTTTCAGGAG
ACGCTTCATCTGAAGGAAAAGGAGGGCTGCCCCCAGGCCTTCCACGCCCTCCTGTCCTGGCTGCTGACCC
AGGACTCCACAGCCATCCTGGACTTCTGGAGGGTGCTGTTCAAGGACTACAACCTGGAGCGCTATGGCCG
GCTGCAGCCCATCCTGGACAGCTTCCCCAAAGATGTGGACCTCAGCCAGCCCCGGAAGGGGAGGAAGCCC
CCGGCCGTCCCCAAGGCTTTGGTACCGCCACCCAGACTCCCCACCAAGAGGAAGGCCTCAGAAGAGGCTC
GAGCTGCCGCGCCAGCAGCCCTGACTCCAAGGGGCACCGCCAGCCCAGGCTCTCAACTGAAGGCCAAGCC
CCCCAAGAAGCCGGAGAGCAGCGCAGAGCAGCAGCGCCTTCCACTCGGGAACGGGATTCAGACCATGTCA
GCTTCAGTCCAGAGAGCTGTGGCCATGTCCTCCGGGGACGTCCCGGGAGCCCGAGGGGCCGTGGAGGGGA
TCCTCATCCAGCAGGTGTTTGAGTCAGGCGGCTCCAAGAAGTGCATCCAGGTTGGCGGGGAGTTCTACAC
TCCCAGCAAGTTCGAAGACTCCGGCAGTGGGAAGAACAAGGCCCGCAGCAGCAGTGGCCCGAAGCCTCTG
GTTCGAGCCAAGGGAGCCCAGGGCGCTGCCCCCGGTGGAGGTGAGGCTAGGCTGGGCCAGCAGGGCAGCG
TTCCCGCCCCTCTGGCCCTCCCCAGTGACCCCCAGCTCCACCAGAAGAATGAGGACGAGTGTGCCGTGTG
TCGGGACGGCGGGGAGCTCATCTGCTGTGACGGCTGCCCTCGGGCCTTCCACCTGGCCTGCCTGTCCCCT
CCGCTCCGGGAGATCCCCAGTGGGACCTGGAGGTGCTCCAGCTGCCTGCAGGCAACAGTCCAGGAGGTGC
AGCCCCGGGCAGAGGAGCCCCGGCCCCAGGAGCCACCCGTGGAGACCCCGCTCCCCCCGGGGCTTAGGTC
GGCGGGAGAGGAGGTAAGAGGTCCACCTGGGGAACCCCTAGCCGGCATGGACACGACTCTTGTCTACAAG
CACCTGCCGGCTCCGCCTTCTGCAGCCCCGCTGCCAGGGCTGGACTCCTCGGCCCTGCACCCCCTACTGT
GTGTGGGTCCTGAGGGTCAGCAGAACCTGGCTCCTGGTGCGCGTTGCGGGGTGTGCGGAGATGGTACGGA
CGTGCTGCGGTGTACTCACTGCGCCGCTGCCTTCCACTGGCGCTGCCACTTCCCAGCCGGCACCTCCCGG
CCCGGGACGGGCCTGCGCTGCAGATCCTGCTCAGGAGACGTGACCCCAGCCCCTGTGGAGGGGGTGCTGG
CCCCCAGCCCCGCCCGCCTGGCCCCTGGGCCTGCCAAGGATGACACTGCCAGTCACGAGCCCGCTCTGCA
CAGGGATGACCTGGAGTCCCTTCTGAGCGAGCACACCTTCGATGGCATCCTGCAGTGGGCCATCCAGAGC
ATGGCCCGTCCGGCGGCCCCCTTCCCCTCCTAGTAATGAACTAGTCCGTAACTTGAAAGTATTTCGATTT
CTTGGCTTTATATATCTTGTGGAAAGGACGACACTAGGGCGAGGGAGATAATAGGACGCGTTAAGTCGAC
AATCAACCTCTGGATTACAAAATTTGTGAAAGATTGACTGGTATTCTTAACTATGTTGCTCCTTTTACGC
TATGTGGATACGCTGCTTTAATGCCTTTGTATCATGCTATTGCTTCCCGTATGGCTTTCATTTTCTCCTC
CTTGTATAAATCCTGGTTGCTGTCTCTTTATGAGGAGTTGTGGCCCGTTGTCAGGCAACGTGGCGTGGTG
TGCACTGTGTTTGCTGACGCAACCCCCACTGGTTGGGGCATTGCCACCACCTGTCAGCTCCTTTCCGGGA
CTTTCGCTTTCCCCCTCCCTATTGCCACGGCGGAACTCATCGCCGCCTGCCTTGCCCGCTGCTGGACAGG
GGCTCGGCTGTTGGGCACTGACAATTCCGTGGTGTTGTCGGGGAAATCATCGTCCTTTCCTTGGCTGCTC
GCCTGTGTTGCCACCTGGATTCTGCGCGGGACGTCCTTCTGCTACGTCCCTTCGGCCCTCAATCCAGCGG
ACCTTCCTTCCCGCGGCCTGCTGCCGGCTCTGCGGCCTCTTCCGCGTCTTCGCCTTCGCCCTCAGACGAG
TCGGATCTCCCTTTGGGCCGCCTCCCCGCGTCGACTTTAAGACCAATGACTTACAAGGCAGCTGTAGATC
TTAGCCACTTTTTAAAAGAAAAGGGGGGACTGGAAGGGCTAATTCACTCCCAACGAAGACAAGATCTGCT
TTTTGCTTGTACTGGGTCTCTCTGGTTAGACCAGATCTGAGCCTGGGAGCTCTCTGGCTAACTAGGGAAC
CCACTGCTTAAGCCTCAATAAAGCTTGCCTTGAGTGCTTCAAGTAGTGTGTGCCCGTCTGTTGTGTGACT
CTGGTAACTAGAGATCCCTCAGACCCTTTTAGTCAGTGTGGAAAATCTCTAGCAGTACGTATAGTAGTTC
ATGTCATCTTATTATTCAGTATTTATAACTTGCAAAGAAATGAATATCAGAGAGTGAGAGGAACTTGTTT
ATTGCAGCTTATAATGGTTACAAATAAAGCAATAGCATCACAAATTTCACAAATAAAGCATTTTTTTCAC
TGCATTCTAGTTGTGGTTTGTCCAAACTCATCAATGTATCTTATCATGTCTGGCTCTAGCTATCCCGCCC
CTAACTCCGCCCATCCCGCCCCTAACTCCGCCCAGTTCCGCCCATTCTCCGCCCCATGGCTGACTAATTT
TTTTTATTTATGCAGAGGCCGAGGCCGCCTCGGCCTCTGAGCTATTCCAGAAGTAGTGAGGAGGCTTTTT
TGGAGGCCTAGGGACGTACCCAATTCGCCCTATAGTGAGTCGTATTACGCGCGCTCACTGGCCGTCGTTT
TACAACGTCGTGACTGGGAAAACCCTGGCGTTACCCAACTTAATCGCCTTGCAGCACATCCCCCTTTCGC
CAGCTGGCGTAATAGCGAAGAGGCCCGCACCGATCGCCCTTCCCAACAGTTGCGCAGCCTGAATGGCGAA
TGGG
[124 nt withheld, positions 4415-4538]
C
[91 nt withheld, positions 4540-4630]
A
[49 nt withheld, positions 4632-4680]
CCTTTGACGTTGGAGTCCACGTTCTTT
[37 nt withheld, positions 4708-4744]
ACCCTATCTCGGTCTATTCTTTTGATTTATAAGGGATTTTGCCGATTTCGGCCTATTGGTTAAAAAATGA
GCTGATTTAACAAAAATTTAACGCGAATTTTAACAAAATATTAACGCTTACAATTTAGGTGGCACTTTTC
GGGGAAATGTGCGCGGAACCCCTATTTGTTTATTTTTCTAAATACATTCAAATATGTATCCGCTCATGAG
ACAATAACCCTGATAAATGCTTCAATAATATTGAAAAAGGAAGAGTATGAGTATTCAACATTTCCGTGTC
GCCCTTATTCCCTTTTTTGCGGCATTTTGCCTTCCTGTTTTTGCTCACCCAGAAACGCTGGTGAAAGTAA
AAGATGCTGAAGATCAGTTGGGTGCACGAGTGGGTTACATCGAACTGGATCTCAACAGCGGTAAGATCCT
TGAGAGTTTTCGCCCCGAAGAACGTTTTCCAATGATGAGCACTTTTAAAGTTCTGCTATGTGGCGCGGTA
TTATCCCGTATTGACGCCGGGCAAGAGCAACTCGGTCGCCGCATACACTATTCTCAGAATGACTTGGTTG
AGTACTCACCAGTCACAGAAAAGCATCTTACGGATGGCATGACAGTAAGAGAATTATGCAGTGCTGCCAT
AACCATGAGTGATAACACTGCGGCCAACTTACTTCTGACAACGATCGGAGGACCGAAGGAGCTAACCGCT
TTTTTGCACAACATGGGGGATCATGTAACTCGCCTTGATCGTTGGGAACCGGAGCTGAATGAAGCCATAC
CAAACGACGAGCGTGACACCACGATGCCTGTAGCAATGGCAACAACGTTGCGCAAACTATTAACTGGCGA
ACTACTTACTCTAGCTTCCCGGCAACAATTAATAGACTGGATGGAGGCGGATAAAGTTGCAGGACCACTT
CTGCGCTCGGCCCTTCCGGCTGGCTGGTTTATTGCTGATAAATCTGGAGCCGGTGAGCGTGGGTCTCGCG
GTATCATTGCAGCACTGGGGCCAGATGGTAAGCCCTCCCGTATCGTAGTTATCTACACGACGGGGAGTCA
GGCAACTATGGATGAACGAAATAGACAGATCGCTGAGATAGGTGCCTCACTGATTAAGCATTGGTAACTG
TCAGACCAAGTTTACTCATATATACTTTAGATTGATTTAAAACTTCATTTTTAATTTAAAAGGATCTAGG
TGAAGATCCTTTTTGATAATCTCATGACCAAAATCCCTTAACGTGAGTTTTCGTTCCACTGAGCGTCAGA
CCCCGTAGAAAAGATCAAAGGATCTTCTTGAGATCCTTTTTTTCTGCGCGTAATCTGCTGCTTGCAAACA
AAAAAACCACCGCTACCAGCGGTGGTTTGTTTGCCGGATCAAGAGCTACCAACTCTTTTTCCGAAGGTAA
CTGGCTTCAGCAGAGCGCAGATACCAAATACTGTTCTTCTAGTGTAGCCGTAGTTAGGCCACCACTTCAA
GAACTCTGTAGCACCGCCTACATACCTCGCTCTGCTAATCCTGTTACCAGTGGCTGCTGCCAGTGGCGAT
AAGTCGTGTCTTACCGGGTTGGACTCAAGACGATAGTTACCGGATAAGGCGCAGCGGTCGGGCTGAACGG
GGGGTTCGTGCACACAGCCCAGCTTGGAGCGAACGACCTACACCGAACTGAGATACCTACAGCGTGAGCT
ATGAGAAAGCGCCACGCTTCCCGAAGGGAGAAAGGCGGACAGGTATCCGGTAAGCGGCAGGGTCGGAACA
GGAGAGCGCACGAGGGAGCTTCCAGGGGGAAACGCCTGGTATCTTTATAGTCCTGTCGGGTTTCGCCACC
TCTGACTTGAGCGTCGATTTTTGTGATGCTCGTCAGGGGGGCGGAGCCTATGGAAAAACGCCAGCAACGC
GGCCTTTTTACGGTTCCTGGCCTTTTGCTGGCCTTTTGCTCACATGTTCTTTCCTGCGTTATCCCCTGAT
TCTGTGGATAACCGTATTACCGCCTTTGAGTGAGCTGATACCGCTCGCCGCAGCCGAACGACCGAGCGCA
GCGAGTCAGTGAGCGAGGAAGCGGAAGAGCGCCCAATACGCAAACCGCCTCTCCCCGCGCGTTGGCCGAT
TCATTAATGCAGCTGGCACGACAGGTTTCCCGACTGGAAAGCGGGCAGTGAGCGCAACGCAATTAATGTG
AGTTAGCTCACTCATTAGGCACCCCAGGCTTTACACTTTATGCTTCCGGCTCGTATGTTGTGTGGAATTG
TGAGCGGATAACAATTTCACACAGGAAACAGCTATGACCATGATTACGCCAAGCGCGCAATTAACCCTCA
CTAAAGGGAACAAAAGCTGGAGCTGCAAGCTTAATGTAGTCTTATGCAATACTCTTGTAGTCTTGCAACA
TGGTAACGATGAGTTAGCAACATGCCTTACAAGGAGAGAAAAAGCACCGTGCATGCCGATTGGTGGAAGT
AAGGTGGTACGATCGTGCCTTATTAGGAAGGCAACAGACGGGTCTGACATGGATTGGACGAACCACTGAA
TTGCCGCATTGCAGAGATATTGTATTTAAGTGCCTAGCTCGATACATAAACGGGTCTCTCTGGTTAGACC
AGATCTGAGCCTGGGAGCTCTCTGGCTAACTAGGGAACCCACTGCTTAAGCCTCAATAAAGCTTGCCTTG
AGTGCTTCAAGTAGTGTGTGCCCGTCTGTTGTGTGACTCTGGTAACTAGAGATCCCTCAGACCCTTTTAG
TCAGTGTGGAAAATCTCTAGCAGTGGCGCCCGAACAGGGACTTGAAAGCGAAAGGGAAACCAGAGGAGCT
CTCTCGACGCAGGACTCGGCTTGCTGAAGCGCGCACGGCAAGAGGCGAGGGGCGGCGACTGGTGAGTACG
CCAAAAATTTTGACTAGCGGAGGCTAGAAGGAGAGAGATGGGTGCGAGAGCGTCAGTATTAAGCGGGGGA
GAATTAGATCGCGATGGGAAAAAATTCGGTTAAGGCCAGGGGGAAAGAAAAAATATAAATTAAAACATAT
AGTATGGGCAAGCAGGGAGCTAGAACGATTCGCAGTTAATCCTGGCCTGTTAGAAACATCAGAAGGCTGT
AGACAAATACTGGGACAGCTACAACCATCCCTTCAGACAGGATCAGAAGAACTTAGATCATTATATAATA
CAGTAGCAACCCTCTATTGTGTGCATCAAAGGATAGAGATAAAAGACACCAAGGAAGCTTTAGACAAGAT
AGAGGAAGAGCAAAACAAAAGTAAGACCACCGCACAGCAAGCGGCCGCTGATCTTCAGACCTGGAGGAGG
AGATATGAGGGACAATTGGAGAAGTGAATTATATAAATATAAAGTAGTAAAAATTGAACCATTAGGAGTA
GCACCCACCAAGGCAAAGAGAAGAGTGGTGCAGAGAGAAAAAAGAGCAGTGGGAATAGGAGCTTTGTTCC
TTGGGTTCTTGGGAGCAGCAGGAAGCACTATGGGCGCAGCGTCAATGACGCTGACGGTACAGGCCAGACA
ATTATTGTCTGGTATAGTGCAGCAGCAGAACAATTTGCTGAGGGCTATTGAGGCGCAACAGCATCTGTTG
CAACTCACAGTCTGGGGCATCAAGCAGCTCCAGGCAAGAATCCTGGCTGTGGAAAGATACCTAAAGGATC
AACAGCTCCTGGGGATTTGGGGTTGCTCTGGAAAACTCATTTGCACCACTGCTGTGCCTTGGAATGCTAG
TTGGAGTAATAAATCTCTGGAACAGATTTGGAATCACACGACCTGGATGGAGTGGGACAGAGAAATTAAC
AATTACACAAGCTTAATACACTCCTTAATTGAAGAATCGCAAAACCAGCAAGAAAAGAATGAACAAGAAT
TATTGGAATTAGATAAATGGGCAAGTTTGTGGAATTGGTTTAACATAACAAATTGGCTGTGGTATATAAA
ATTATTCATAATGATAGTAGGAGGCTTGGTAGGTTTAAGAATAGTTTTTGCTGTACTTTCTATAGTGAAT
AGAGTTAGGCAGGGATATTCACCATTATCGTTTCAGACCCACCTCCCAACCCCGAGGGGACCCATGCATT
GCATCTCAATTAGTCAGCAACCAGGTGTGGAAAGTCCCCAGGCTCCCCAGCAGGCAGAAGTATGCAAAGC
ATGCGTCTCAATTAGTCAGCAACCATAGTCCCGCCCCTAACTCCGCCCATCCCGCCCCTAACTCCGCCCA
GTTCCGCCCATTCTCCGCCCCATGGCTGACTAATTTTTTTTATTTATGCAGAGGCCGAGGCCGCCTCGGC
CTCTGAGCTATTCCAGAAGTAGTGAGGAGGCTTTTTTGGAGGCCTAGGCTTTTGCAAAAAGCTTTCTAGA
GGTACCACCGGAGCTTACCATGACCGAGTACAAGCCCACGGTGCGCCTCGCCACCCGCGACGACGTCCCC
AGGGCCGTACGCACCCTCGCCGCCGCGTTCGCCGACTACCCCGCCACGCGCCACACCGTCGATCCGGACC
GCCACATCGAGCGGGTCACCGAGCTGCAAGAACTCTTCCTCACGCGCGTCGGGCTCGACATCGGCAAGGT
GTGGGTCGCGGACGACGGCGCCGCCGTGGCGGTCTGGACCACGCCGGAGAGCGTCGAAGCGGGGGCGGTG
TTCGCCGAGATCGGCCCGCGCATGGCCGAGTTGAGCGGTTCCCGGCTGGCCGCGCAGCAACAGATGGAAG
GCCTCCTGGCGCCGCACCGGCCCAAGGAGCCCGCGTGGTTCCTGGCCACCGTCGGCGTCTCGCCCGACCA
CCAGGGCAAGGGTCTGGGCAGCGCCGTCGTGCTCCCCGGAGTGGAGGCGGCCGAGCGCGCCGGGGTGCCC
GCCTTCCTGGAGACCTCCGCGCCCCGCAACCTCCCCTTCTACGAGCGGCTCGGCTTCACCGTCACCGCCG
ACGTCGAGGTGCCCGAAGGACCGCGCACCTGGTGCATGACCCGCAAGCCCGGTGCCAGTTAACGAATTCT
AGATCTTGAGACAAATGGCAGTATTCATCCACAATTTTAAAAGAAAAGGGGGGATTGGGGGGTACAGTGC
AGGGGAAAGAATAGTAGACATAATAGCAACAGACATACAAACTAAAGAATTACAAAAACAAATTACAAAA
ATTCAAAATTTTCGGGTTTATTACAGGGACAGCAGAGATCCACTTTGGCGCCGGCTCGAGGCCTGCAGGT
GCAAAGATGGATAAAGTTTTAAACAGAGAGGAATCTTTGCAGCTAATGGACCTTCTAGGTCTTGAAAGGA
GTGGGAATT
Features (pLannotate 1.2.2; 31 found; start..end, strand, type, name):
      1..1179    +  promoter       EF-1α promoter: strong constitutive promoter for human elongation factor EF-1α
   1196..2830    +  CDS            AIRE: AIRE_HUMAN - Also known as APECED. Experimental evidence at protein level: Swiss-Prot protein existence level 1. Transcription factor playing an essential role to promote self-tolerance in the thymus by regulating the expression of a wide array of self-antigens that have the commonality of being tissue- restricted in their expression pattern in the periphery, called tissue restricted antigens (TRA) (PubMed:26084028). Binds to G-doublets in an A/T-rich environment; the preferred motif is a tandem repeat of 5'- ATTGGTTA-3' combined with a 5'-TTATTA-3' box. Binds to nucleosomes (By similarity). B
   2846..2899    +  promoter       U6 promoter (fragment): RNA polymerase III promoter for human U6 snRNA
   2941..3529    +  misc_feature   WPRE: woodchuck hepatitis virus posttranscriptional regulatory element
   3580..3599    +  misc_feature   cPPT/CTS (fragment): central polypurine tract and central termination sequence of HIV-1
   3601..3834    +  LTR            3' LTR (ΔU3): self-inactivating 3' long terminal repeat (LTR) from HIV-1
   3912..4033    +  polyA_signal   SV40 poly(A) signal: SV40 polyadenylation signal
   4073..4208    +  rep_origin     SV40 ori: SV40 origin of replication
   4229..4247    -  promoter       T7 promoter: promoter for bacteriophage T7 RNA polymerase
   4255..4410    +  CDS            lacZα (fragment): LacZα fragment of β-galactosidase; lacZ fragment
   4415..4843    +  rep_origin     f1 ori (sequence partly withheld): f1 bacteriophage origin of replication; arrow indicates direction of (+) strand synthesis
   4896..5000    +  promoter       AmpR promoter: bla
   5001..5861    +  CDS            AmpR: β-lactamase; bla; confers resistance to ampicillin, carbenicillin, and related antibiotics
   6032..6620    +  rep_origin     ori: high-copy-number ColE1/pMB1/pBR322/pUC origin of replication
   6803..6895    +  CDS            lacI (fragment): lac repressor; lacI; The lac repressor binds to the lac operator to inhibit transcription in E. coli. This inhibition can be relieved by adding lactose or isopropyl-β-D-thiogalactopyranoside (IPTG).
   6908..6929    +  protein_bind   CAP binding site: CAP binding activates transcription in the presence of cAMP. E. coli catabolite activator protein
   6944..6974    +  promoter       lac promoter: promoter for the E. coli lac operon
   6982..6998    +  protein_bind   lac operator: The lac repressor binds to the lac operator to inhibit transcription in E. coli. This inhibition can be relieved by adding lactose or isopropyl-β-D-thiogalactopyranoside (IPTG). lac repressor encoded by lacI
   7043..7061    +  promoter       T3 promoter: promoter for bacteriophage T3 RNA polymerase
   7089..7315    +  promoter       RSV promoter: Rous sarcoma virus enhancer/promoter
   7316..7496    +  LTR            5' LTR (truncated): truncated 5' long terminal repeat (LTR) from HIV-1
   7543..7668    +  misc_feature   HIV-1 Ψ: packaging signal of human immunodeficiency virus type 1
   7652..8015    +  CDS            HIV-1 gag (fragment): gag protein from human immunodeficiency virus 1; gag
   8161..8394    +  misc_feature   RRE: The Rev response element (RRE) of HIV-1 allows for Rev-dependent mRNA export from the nucleus to the cytoplasm.
   8771..8797    +  CDS            Rev (fragment): human immunodeficiency virus 1 (HIV-1) Rev protein; rev; enhances nuclear export of unspliced and incompletely spliced viral mRNAs
   8804..8827    +  promoter       SV40 promoter (fragment): SV40 early promoter
   8828..8899    +  promoter       SV40 promoter (fragment): SV40 enhancer and early promoter
   8923..9058    +  rep_origin     SV40 ori: SV40 origin of replication
   9104..9700    +  CDS            PuroR (fragment): puromycin N-acetyltransferase; pac from Streptomyces; confers resistance to puromycin
   9749..9866    +  misc_feature   cPPT/CTS: central polypurine tract and central termination sequence of HIV-1
   9931..9997    +  CDS            small t antigen (fragment): SV40 (simian virus 40) small t antigen
