[The description below was written by a language model from this plasmid's Addgene catalogue record and pLannotate feature annotations shown in this document.]
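Description:
TFORF0431 is a lentiviral mammalian expression plasmid built on the pLX_TRC317 backbone and carries the human AIRE (autoimmune regulator) open reading frame as one member of a barcoded transcription factor ORF collection. It is propagated in E. coli through a high-copy ColE1/pUC-type origin with ampicillin selection from the β-lactamase gene. An f1 origin and remnants of a lac/T7/T3 cloning region are also present in the bacterial portion. The depositor notes that the plasmid can recombine, which is a common issue with repeat-containing lentiviral backbones.

The viral portion has a third-generation, self-inactivating layout. An RSV promoter drives a truncated HIV-1 5' LTR, followed by the Ψ packaging signal with a partial gag sequence, the Rev response element and, at the far end, a ΔU3 3' LTR with a downstream SV40 polyadenylation signal. Between the LTRs, an SV40 early promoter drives a puromycin N-acetyltransferase cassette for selecting transduced cells. A central polypurine tract follows it, and then the EF-1α promoter provides strong constitutive expression of the AIRE coding sequence. A WPRE downstream of the ORF enhances transcript stability and expression.

According to the record, each construct in the collection contains a unique 24-bp barcode. The feature table does not annotate it, so its exact position is not stated, and the short U6 promoter fragment annotated just after the ORF is likewise of unstated function. The barcode allows the overexpressed factor to be identified in pooled screens, and the vector is intended for AIRE overexpression alone or as part of such screens, for example in studies of directed differentiation.
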