Addgene plasmid #142622: TFORF0431
Purpose: Lentiviral vector for overexpressing transcription factor ORFs with unique 24-bp barcodes. Barcodes facilitate identification of transcription factors in pooled screens.
Depositing lab: Feng Zhang. Depositing organization: Broad Institute. Publication: A transcription factor atlas of directed differentiation. Joung J, Ma S, Tay T, Geiger-Schuller KR, Kirchgatterer PC, Verdine VK, Guo B, Arias-Garcia MA, Allen WE, Singh A, Kuksenko O, Abudayyeh OO, Gootenberg JS, Fu Z, Macrae RK, Buenrostro JD, Regev A, Zhang F. Cell. 2023 Jan 5;186(1):209-229.e26. doi: 10.1016/j.cell.2022.11.026. PubMed 36608654.
Backbone
  Vector backbone: pLX_TRC317
  Backbone manufacturer: Broad Institute Genetic Perturbation Platform
  Backbone size w/o insert (bp): 8264
  Vector type: Mammalian Expression, Lentiviral
  Selectable markers: Puromycin
Growth in bacteria
  Bacterial resistance: Ampicillin, 100 μg/mL
  Growth temperature: 37°C
  Growth strain: NEB Stable
  Copy number: High Copy
Gene/Insert
  Gene/Insert name: AIRE
  Species: H. sapiens (human)
  Insert size (bp): 1739
  Entrez Gene: AIRE (a.k.a. AIRE1, APECED, APS1, APSI, PGA1)
  Promoter: EF1a
  Cloning method: Unknown
  Sequencing primers: 5′ GGGTGGAGACTGAAGTTAGGCCAG; 3′ CACATAGCGTAAAAGGAGCAACATAG
Terms and licenses: Academic/Nonprofit Terms; Industry Terms: Not Available to Industry
Depositor comments: NM_000383,ENST00000291582 . The transcription factor ORF portion of this plasmid was synthesized by Genewiz. Please test multiple small colonies in case of plasmid recombination. To make this collection available in a timely manner, a portion of this collection was not fully sequenced by Addgene. If an Addgene verified full plasmid sequence is not available, please contact us prior to placing an order to request the full sequence.
How to cite: TFORF0431 was a gift from Feng Zhang (Addgene plasmid # 142622 ; http://n2t.net/addgene:142622 ; RRID:Addgene_142622)
