>Addgene plasmid #142622 | TFORF0431 | depositor partial sequence | sequence record 280004 | Insert
ACCGCCACCATGGCGACGGACGCGGCGCTACGCCGGCTTCTGAGGCTGCACCGCACGGAGATCGCGGTGG
CCGTGGACAGCGCCTTCCCACTGCTGCACGCGCTGGCTGACCACGACGTGGTCCCCGAGGACAAGTTTCA
GGAGACGCTTCATCTGAAGGAAAAGGAGGGCTGCCCCCAGGCCTTCCACGCCCTCCTGTCCTGGCTGCTG
ACCCAGGACTCCACAGCCATCCTGGACTTCTGGAGGGTGCTGTTCAAGGACTACAACCTGGAGCGCTATG
GCCGGCTGCAGCCCATCCTGGACAGCTTCCCCAAAGATGTGGACCTCAGCCAGCCCCGGAAGGGGAGGAA
GCCCCCGGCCGTCCCCAAGGCTTTGGTACCGCCACCCAGACTCCCCACCAAGAGGAAGGCCTCAGAAGAG
GCTCGAGCTGCCGCGCCAGCAGCCCTGACTCCAAGGGGCACCGCCAGCCCAGGCTCTCAACTGAAGGCCA
AGCCCCCCAAGAAGCCGGAGAGCAGCGCAGAGCAGCAGCGCCTTCCACTCGGGAACGGGATTCAGACCAT
GTCAGCTTCAGTCCAGAGAGCTGTGGCCATGTCCTCCGGGGACGTCCCGGGAGCCCGAGGGGCCGTGGAG
GGGATCCTCATCCAGCAGGTGTTTGAGTCAGGCGGCTCCAAGAAGTGCATCCAGGTTGGCGGGGAGTTCT
ACACTCCCAGCAAGTTCGAAGACTCCGGCAGTGGGAAGAACAAGGCCCGCAGCAGCAGTGGCCCGAAGCC
TCTGGTTCGAGCCAAGGGAGCCCAGGGCGCTGCCCCCGGTGGAGGTGAGGCTAGGCTGGGCCAGCAGGGC
AGCGTTCCCGCCCCTCTGGCCCTCCCCAGTGACCCCCAGCTCCACCAGAAGAATGAGGACGAGTGTGCCG
TGTGTCGGGACGGCGGGGAGCTCATCTGCTGTGACGGCTGCCCTCGGGCCTTCCACCTGGCCTGCCTGTC
CCCTCCGCTCCGGGAGATCCCCAGTGGGACCTGGAGGTGCTCCAGCTGCCTGCAGGCAACAGTCCAGGAG
GTGCAGCCCCGGGCAGAGGAGCCCCGGCCCCAGGAGCCACCCGTGGAGACCCCGCTCCCCCCGGGGCTTA
GGTCGGCGGGAGAGGAGGTAAGAGGTCCACCTGGGGAACCCCTAGCCGGCATGGACACGACTCTTGTCTA
CAAGCACCTGCCGGCTCCGCCTTCTGCAGCCCCGCTGCCAGGGCTGGACTCCTCGGCCCTGCACCCCCTA
CTGTGTGTGGGTCCTGAGGGTCAGCAGAACCTGGCTCCTGGTGCGCGTTGCGGGGTGTGCGGAGATGGTA
CGGACGTGCTGCGGTGTACTCACTGCGCCGCTGCCTTCCACTGGCGCTGCCACTTCCCAGCCGGCACCTC
CCGGCCCGGGACGGGCCTGCGCTGCAGATCCTGCTCAGGAGACGTGACCCCAGCCCCTGTGGAGGGGGTG
CTGGCCCCCAGCCCCGCCCGCCTGGCCCCTGGGCCTGCCAAGGATGACACTGCCAGTCACGAGCCCGCTC
TGCACAGGGATGACCTGGAGTCCCTTCTGAGCGAGCACACCTTCGATGGCATCCTGCAGTGGGCCATCCA
GAGCATGGCCCGTCCGGCGGCCCCCTTCCCCTCCTAGTAATGAACTAGTCCGTAACTTGAAAGTATTTCG
ATTTCTTGGCTTTATATATCTTGTGGAAAGGACGACACTAGGGCGAGGGAGATAATAGG
