>Addgene plasmid #142622 | TFORF0431 | depositor partial sequence | sequence record 280005 | Barcode
CACTAGGGCGAGGGAGATAATAGG
